>Addgene plasmid #197892 | pAAV-EF1α-Flex/3'USS-hM4D/2A/GFP(ATG mut) | addgene full sequence | sequence record 387495 | Addgene NGS Result
AAAACGCCAGCAACGCGGCCTTTTTACGGTTCCTGGCCTTTTGCTGGCCTTTTGCTCACATGTCCTGCAG
GCAGCTGCGCGCTCGCTCGCTCACTGAGGCCGCCCGGGCGTCGGGCGACCTTTGGTCGCCCGGCCTCAGT
GAGCGAGCGAGCGCGCAGAGAGGGAGTGGCCAACTCCATCACTAGGGGTTCCTGCGGCCGCACGCCGTGA
GGCTCCGGTGCCCGTCAGTGGGCAGAGCGCACATCGCCCACAGTCCCCGAGAAGTTGGGGGGAGGGGTCG
GCAATTGAACCGGTGCCTAGAGAAGGTGGCGCGGGGTAAACTGGGAAAGTGATGTCGTGTACTGGCTCCG
CCTTTTTCCCGAGGGTGGGGGAGAACCGTATATAAGTGCAGTAGTCGCCGTGAACGTTCTTTTTCGCAAC
GGGTTTGCCGCCAGAACACAGGTAAGTGCCGTGTGTGGTTCCCGCGGGCCTGGCCTCTTTACGGGTTATG
GCCCTTGCGTGCCTTGAATTACTTCCACCTGGCTGCAGTACGTGATTCTTGATCCCGAGCTTCGGGTTGG
AAGTGGGTGGGAGAGTTCGAGGCCTTGCGCTTAAGGAGCCCCTTCGCCTCGTGCTTGAGTTGAGGCCTGG
CCTGGGCGCTGGGGCCGCCGCGTGCGAATCTGGTGGCACCTTCGCGCCTGTCTCGCTGCTTTCGATAAGT
CTCTAGCCATTTAAAATTTTTGATGACCTGCTGCGACGCTTTTTTTCTGGCAAGATAGTCTTGTAAATGC
GGGCCAAGATCTGCACACTGGTATTTCGGTTTTTGGGGCCGCGGGCGGCGACGGGGCCCGTGCGTCCCAG
CGCACATGTTCGGCGAGGCGGGGCCTGCGAGCGCGGCCACCGAGAATCGGACGGGGGTAGTCTCAAGCTG
GCCGGCCTGCTCTGGTGCCTGGCCTCGCGCCGCCGTGTATCGCCCCGCCCTGGGCGGCAAGGCTGGCCCG
GTCGGCACCAGTTGCGTGAGCGGAAAGATGGCCGCTTCCCGGCCCTGCTGCAGGGAGCTCAAAATGGAGG
ACGCGGCGCTCGGGAGAGCGGGCGGGTGAGTCACCCACACAAAGGAAAAGGGCCTTTCCGTCCTCAGCCG
TCGCTTCATGTGACTCCACGGAGTACCGGGCGCCGTCCAGGCACCTCGATTAGTTCTCGAGCTTTTGGAG
TACGTCGTCTTTAGGTTGGGGGGAGGGGTTTTATGCGATGGAGTTTCCCCACACTGAGTGGGTGGAGACT
GAAGTTAGGCCAGCTTGGCACTTGATGTAATTCTCCTTGGAATTTGCCCTTTTTGAGTTTGGATCTTGGT
TCATTCTCAAGCCTCAGACAGTGGTTCAAAGTTTTTTTCTTCCATTTCAGGTGTCGTGAAATTCATAACT
TCGTATAGCATACATTATACGAAGTTATGCAGAATGGTAGCTGGATTGTAGCTGCTATTAGCAATATGAA
ACCTCTTAATAACTTCGTATAGGATACTTTATACGAAGTTATGGATCCTCTAGAGTCGACTTACTTGTAC
AGCTCGTCCATGCCGAGAGTGATCCCGGCGGCGGTCACGAACTCCAGCAGGACCATGTGATCGCGCTTCT
CGTTGGGGTCTTTGCTCAGGGCGGACTGGGTGCTCAGGTAGTGGTTGTCGGGCAGCAGCACGGGGCCGTC
GCCGATGGGGGTGTTCTGCTGGTAGTGGTCGGCGAGCTGCACGCTGCCGTCCTCGATGTTGTGGCGGATC
TTGAAGTTCACCTTGATGCCGTTCTTCTGCTTGTCGGCCATGATATAGACGTTGTGGCTGTTGTAGTTGT
ACTCCAGCTTGTGCCCCAGGATGTTGCCGTCCTCCTTGAAGTCGATGCCCTTCAGCTCGATGCGGTTCAC
CAGGGTGTCGCCCTCGAACTTCACCTCGGCGCGGGTCTTGTAGTTGCCGTCGTCCTTGAAGAAGATGGTG
CGCTCCTGGACGTAGCCTTCGGGCATGGCGGACTTGAAGAAGTCGTGCTGCTTCATGTGGTCGGGGTAGC
GGCTGAAGCACTGCACGCCGTAGGTCAGGGTGGTCACGAGGGTGGGCCAGGGCACGGGCAGCTTGCCGGT
GGTGCAGATGAACTTCAGGGTCAGCTTGCCGTAGGTGGCATCGCCCTCGCCCTCGCCGGACACGCTGAAC
TTGTGGCCGTTTACGTCGCCGTCCAGCTCGACCAGGATGGGCACCACCCCGGTGAACAGCTCCTCGCCCT
TGCTCACCATTGGGCCAGGATTCTCCTCGACGTCACCGCATGTTAGCAGACTTCCTCTGCCCTCTCCACT
GCCCCTGGCAGTGCCGATGTTCCGATACTGGCACAGCAGCAGGTGCCGGAAGGTCTTTTTAAAGGTGGCG
TTGCACAGAGCATAGCAGGCAGGGTTGATGGTGCTGTTGACGTAGCAGAGCCAGTAGCCAATGGACCACA
CCGTGTCAGGGATGCAGCTCTGGCAGAAGGTGTTCACCAGGACCATGACGTTGTAGGGCGTCCAGGTGAG
GATGAAGGCCAGCAGAATGGCAAAGATCGTTCGTGTCACTTTGCGCTCCCGGGCCGCCATCTGCCGCTTC
TTGCGCACCTGGTTGCGAGCGATGCTGGCGAACTTGCGGGCCACGTTGGCCGCAGGGCGCATGCCAGCCG
GCGTGGCAGGCACAATCTCAATGGCTGTCACACACTCATTGCCTGTCTGCTTCGTCACAATCTGGATCTT
GGACCATCTGGAGGCTGGGTTGAGGGCCCGCGGCTGCAGGGGAGGGGCGGGCATGGCGGGCGTGGTGGCC
TCTGTGGTGGACAGCTCTGTGGCTGGGCGTTCCTTGGTGTTCTGGGTGGCACTGCCTGAGCTGGACTCAT
TGGAAGTGTCCTTATCAGCCACGGGGCGCGGTGGCGGTGGCAGCGCTGGCGGGGGGGCCTCCTCCAGCTT
GCCATTGCGCAGCTCCTCCCGGGCGGCCTCCCCGGGCGGGGGCTTCTTGACGCTCTGCTTCATTAGTGGG
CTCTTGAGGAAGGCCAGCGTCTTGGCTTTCTTCTCCTTCGGGCCCTCGGGCCGGTGCTTGTGGACTCGGC
TGCGACTGGCCAGGGAGATGTGGATGTACAGCACCGTCATGATGACCACAGGCAGGTAGAAGCCAGCAAT
GGCTGTGCCAAAGGTCACTGCTGGGTTGGACAGGAACTGGATGAAGCACTGGTTGTCGGGCACCGTCCGC
TTACCCACCACAAACTGCCAGAACAAGATGGCAGGCGCCCAGAGCACGAAGGACAGTACCCAGGCAGCAG
CAATCATGAGGCCTGCCATCTTGGTGGTGCGCCGGGCAGGGTAGGTGAGAGGCTTGGTGACGCAGAAGTA
GCGGTCAAAGCTGATGATGAGAAGGTTCATGACGGAGGCGTTGCTCACCACGCAGTCCAGGGCCAGCCAC
AGGTCGCAGACCACGGCGCCCAGGGGCCAGTAGCCCTTGATGATGTACACGGTGTAGAGGTTCATGGAGA
AGGCGCCTATGATGAGATCAGCACACGCCAGGCTGAAGAGGAAGTAGTTGTTGACTGTCTGCAGCTGCCT
GTTGACCTTGATGGACAGCATCACCAGGATGTTGCCCACGACAGTCACCAGGCTCAGGGAGCCTGTCACT
GTGGCAATGAAGACCATTTCCACCGTCTCATAGCGATTGTGGGATGATGACGTGACCAGGCGCACGGACT
GATTGCCCGAGCTGCCATTGACAGGTGTGAAGTTGGCCATGGTGGCAAGCTTGCCTCGAGCAGCGCTGCT
CGAGAGATCTATAACTTCGTATAATGTATGCTATACGAAGTTATCCTAGCGCTACCGGTCGCCACCTAGG
TGGGTGAGGATAGCGTGCTGATCACCGAGAACATGCACATGAAACTGTACATGGAGGGCACCGTGAACGA
CCACCACTTCAAGTGCACATCCGAGGGCGAAGGCAAGCCCTACGAGGGCACCCAGACCATGAAGATCAAG
GTGGTCGAGGGCGGCCCTCTCCCCTTCGCCTTCGACATCCTGGCTACCAGCTTCTAGTACGGCAGCAAAA
CCTTTATCAACCACACCCAGGGCATCCCCGACTTCTTTAAGCAGTCCTTCCCTGAGGGCTTCACATGGGA
GAGGATCACCACATACGAAGACGGGGGCGTGCTGACCGCTACCCAGGACACCAGCCTCCAGAACGGCTGC
CTCATCTACAACGTCAAGATCAACGGGGTGAACTTCCCATCCAACGGCCCTGTGATGCAGAAGAAAACAC
TCGGCTGGGAGGCCAGCACCGAGATGCTGTACCCCGCTGACAGCGGCCTGAGAGGCCATAGCCAGATGGC
CCTGAAGCTCGTGGGCGGGGGCTACCTGCACTGCTCCCTCAAGACCACATACAGATCCAAGAAACCCGCT
AAGAACCTCAAGATGCCCGGCTTCTACTTCGTGGACAGGAGACTGGAAAGAATCAAGGAGGCCGACAAAG
AGACCTACGTCGAGCAGCACGAGATGGCTGTGGCCAGGTACTGCGACCTGCCTAGCAAACTGGGGCACAG
CTGATGCGGCCGCGACGCTAGCGCATAACTTCGTATAAAGTATCCTATACGAAGTTATGCGGCCGCATCG
ATTAATCAACCTCTGGATTACAAAATTTGTGAAAGATTGACTGGTATTCTTAACTATGTTGCTCCTTTTA
CGCTATGTGGATACGCTGCTTTAATGCCTTTGTATCATGCTATTGCTTCCCGTATGGCTTTCATTTTCTC
CTCCTTGTATAAATCCTGGTTGCTGTCTCTTTATGAGGAGTTGTGGCCCGTTGTCAGGCAACGTGGCGTG
GTGTGCACTGTGTTTGCTGACGCAACCCCCACTGGTTGGGGCATTGCCACCACCTGTCAGCTCCTTTCCG
GGACTTTCGCTTTCCCCCTCCCTATTGCCACGGCGGAACTCATCGCCGCCTGCCTTGCCCGCTGCTGGAC
AGGGGCTCGGCTGTTGGGCACTGACAATTCCGTGGTGTTGTCGGGGAAGCTGACGTCCTTTCCATGGCTG
CTCGCCTGTGTTGCCACCTGGATTCTGCGCGGGACGTCCTTCTGCTACGTCCCTTCGGCCCTCAATCCAG
CGGACCTTCCTTCCCGCGGCCTGCTGCCGGCTCTGCGGCCTCTTCCGCGTCTTCGCCTTCGCCCTCAGAC
GAGTCGGATCTCCCTTTGGGCCGCCTCCCCGCATCTGATCTACGGGTGGCATCCCTGTGACCCCTCCCCA
GTGCCTCTCCTGGCCCTGGAAGTTGCCACTCCAGTGCCCACCAGCCTTGTCCTAATAAAATTAAGTTGCA
TCATTTTGTCTGACTAGGTGTCCTTCTATAATATTATGGGGTGGAGGGGGGTGGTATGGAGCAAGGGGCA
AGTTGGGAAGACAACCTGTAGGGCCTGCGGGGTCTATTGGGAACCAAGCTGGAGTGCAGTGGCACAATCT
TGGCTCACTGCAATCTCCGCCTCCTGGGTTCAAGCGATTCTCCTGCCTCAGCCTCCCGAGTTGTTGGGAT
TCCAGGCATGCATGACCAGGCTCAGCTAATTTTTGTTTTTTTGGTAGAGACGGGGTTTCACCATATTGGC
CAGGCTGGTCTCCAACTCCTAATCTCAGGTGATCTACCCACCTTGGCCTCCCAAATTGCTGGGATTACAG
GCGTGAACCACTGCTCCCTTCCCTGTCCTTCTGATTTTGTAGGTAACCACGTGCGGACCGAGCGGCCGCA
GGAACCCCTAGTGATGGAGTTGGCCACTCCCTCTCTGCGCGCTCGCTCGCTCACTGAGGCCGGGCGACCA
AAGGTCGCCCGACGCCCGGGCTTTGCCCGGGCGGCCTCAGTGAGCGAGCGAGCGCGCAGCTGCCTGCAGG
GGCGCCTGATGCGGTATTTTCTCCTTACGCATCTGTGCGGTATTTCACACCGCATA
[95 nt withheld, positions 5937-6031]
T
[46 nt withheld, positions 6033-6078]
C
[141 nt withheld, positions 6080-6220]
CCTTTGACGTTGGAGTCCACGTTCTTT
[37 nt withheld, positions 6248-6284]
ACTCTATCTCGGGCTATTCTTTTGATTTATAAGGGATTTTGCCGATTTCGGTCTATTGGTTAAAAAATGA
GCTGATTTAACAAAAATTTAACGCGAATTTTAACAAAATATTAACGTTTACAATTTTATGGTGCACTCTC
AGTACAATCTGCTCTGATGCCGCATAGTTAAGCCAGCCCCGACACCCGCCAACACCCGCTGACGCGCCCT
GACGGGCTTGTCTGCTCCCGGCATCCGCTTACAGACAAGCTGTGACCGTCTCCGGGAGCTGCATGTGTCA
GAGGTTTTCACCGTCATCACCGAAACGCGCGAGACGAAAGGGCCTCGTGATACGCCTATTTTTATAGGTT
AATGTCATGATAATAATGGTTTCTTAGACGTCAGGTGGCACTTTTCGGGGAAATGTGCGCGGAACCCCTA
TTTGTTTATTTTTCTAAATACATTCAAATATGTATCCGCTCATGAGACAATAACCCTGATAAATGCTTCA
ATAATATTGAAAAAGGAAGAGTATGAGTATTCAACATTTCCGTGTCGCCCTTATTCCCTTTTTTGCGGCA
TTTTGCCTTCCTGTTTTTGCTCACCCAGAAACGCTGGTGAAAGTAAAAGATGCTGAAGATCAGTTGGGTG
CACGAGTGGGTTACATCGAACTGGATCTCAACAGCGGTAAGATCCTTGAGAGTTTTCGCCCCGAAGAACG
TTTTCCAATGATGAGCACTTTTAAAGTTCTGCTATGTGGCGCGGTATTATCCCGTATTGACGCCGGGCAA
GAGCAACTCGGTCGCCGCATACACTATTCTCAGAATGACTTGGTTGAGTACTCACCAGTCACAGAAAAGC
ATCTTACGGATGGCATGACAGTAAGAGAATTATGCAGTGCTGCCATAACCATGAGTGATAACACTGCGGC
CAACTTACTTCTGACAACGATCGGAGGACCGAAGGAGCTAACCGCTTTTTTGCACAACATGGGGGATCAT
GTAACTCGCCTTGATCGTTGGGAACCGGAGCTGAATGAAGCCATACCAAACGACGAGCGTGACACCACGA
TGCCTGTAGCAATGGCAACAACGTTGCGCAAACTATTAACTGGCGAACTACTTACTCTAGCTTCCCGGCA
ACAATTAATAGACTGGATGGAGGCGGATAAAGTTGCAGGACCACTTCTGCGCTCGGCCCTTCCGGCTGGC
TGGTTTATTGCTGATAAATCTGGAGCCGGTGAGCGTGGGTCTCGCGGTATCATTGCAGCACTGGGGCCAG
ATGGTAAGCCCTCCCGTATCGTAGTTATCTACACGACGGGGAGTCAGGCAACTATGGATGAACGAAATAG
ACAGATCGCTGAGATAGGTGCCTCACTGATTAAGCATTGGTAACTGTCAGACCAAGTTTACTCATATATA
CTTTAGATTGATTTAAAACTTCATTTTTAATTTAAAAGGATCTAGGTGAAGATCCTTTTTGATAATCTCA
TGACCAAAATCCCTTAACGTGAGTTTTCGTTCCACTGAGCGTCAGACCCCGTAGAAAAGATCAAAGGATC
TTCTTGAGATCCTTTTTTTCTGCGCGTAATCTGCTGCTTGCAAACAAAAAAACCACCGCTACCAGCGGTG
GTTTGTTTGCCGGATCAAGAGCTACCAACTCTTTTTCCGAAGGTAACTGGCTTCAGCAGAGCGCAGATAC
CAAATACTGTTCTTCTAGTGTAGCCGTAGTTAGGCCACCACTTCAAGAACTCTGTAGCACCGCCTACATA
CCTCGCTCTGCTAATCCTGTTACCAGTGGCTGCTGCCAGTGGCGATAAGTCGTGTCTTACCGGGTTGGAC
TCAAGACGATAGTTACCGGATAAGGCGCAGCGGTCGGGCTGAACGGGGGGTTCGTGCACACAGCCCAGCT
TGGAGCGAACGACCTACACCGAACTGAGATACCTACAGCGTGAGCTATGAGAAAGCGCCACGCTTCCCGA
AGGGAGAAAGGCGGACAGGTATCCGGTAAGCGGCAGGGTCGGAACAGGAGAGCGCACGAGGGAGCTTCCA
GGGGGAAACGCCTGGTATCTTTATAGTCCTGTCGGGTTTCGCCACCTCTGACTTGAGCGTCGATTTTTGT
GATGCTCGTCAGGGGGGCGGAGCCTATGGA
Features (pLannotate 1.2.2; 22 found; start..end, strand, type, name):
     75..102     +  repeat_region  AAV2 ITR (fragment): inverted terminal repeat of adeno-associated virus serotype 2 inverted
    131..158     +  repeat_region  AAV2 ITR (fragment): inverted terminal repeat of adeno-associated virus serotype 2 inverted
    211..1389    +  promoter       EF-1α promoter: strong constitutive promoter for human elongation factor EF-1α
   1395..1428    +  protein_bind   loxP: Cre-mediated recombination occurs in the 8-bp core sequence (GCATACAT). Cre recombinase
   1429..1478    -  intron         β-globin intron (fragment): internally truncated intron from human β-globin
   1479..1512    +  protein_bind   lox2272: Cre-mediated recombination occurs in the 8-bp core sequence (GGATACTT). lox2272 sites are compatible with each other, but incompatible with loxP or loxN sites (Lee and Saito, 1988). Cre recombinase
   1513..1530    +  misc_feature   MCS (fragment): pUC18/19 multiple cloning site
   1531..2250    -  CDS            EGFP: the original enhanced GFP (Yang et al., 1996) mammalian codon-optimized
   2314..3750    -  CDS            CHRM4: ACM4_HUMAN - Experimental evidence at protein level: Swiss-Prot protein existence level 1. The muscarinic acetylcholine receptor mediates various cellular responses, including inhibition of adenylate cyclase, breakdown of phosphoinositides and modulation of potassium channels through the action of G proteins. Primary transducing effect is inhibition of adenylate cyclase. From Homo sapiens (Human).
   3791..3824    -  protein_bind   loxP: Cre-mediated recombination occurs in the 8-bp core sequence (GCATACAT). Cre recombinase
   3849..4554    +  CDS            TurboFP635 (fragment): far-red-shifted derivative of red fluorescent protein from Entacmaea quadricolor, also known as Katushka (Shcherbo et al., 2007) mammalian codon-optimized
   4575..4608    -  protein_bind   lox2272: Cre-mediated recombination occurs in the 8-bp core sequence (GGATACTT). lox2272 sites are compatible with each other, but incompatible with loxP or loxN sites (Lee and Saito, 1988). Cre recombinase
   4624..5212    +  misc_feature   WPRE: woodchuck hepatitis virus posttranscriptional regulatory element
   5224..5700    +  polyA_signal   hGH poly(A) signal: human growth hormone polyadenylation signal
   5740..5880    +  repeat_region  AAV2 ITR: inverted terminal repeat of adeno-associated virus serotype 2 inverted
   5885..5936    -  misc_feature   bom (fragment): basis of mobility region from pBR322
   5955..6410    +  rep_origin     f1 ori (sequence partly withheld): f1 bacteriophage origin of replication; arrow indicates direction of (+) strand synthesis
   6411..6460    -  misc_feature   bom (fragment): basis of mobility region from pBR322
   6562..6597    -  CDS            rop (fragment): Rop protein, which maintains plasmids at low copy number; rop
   6692..6796    +  promoter       AmpR promoter: bla
   6797..7657    +  CDS            AmpR: β-lactamase; bla; confers resistance to ampicillin, carbenicillin, and related antibiotics
   7828..2       +  rep_origin     ori (across the origin): high-copy-number ColE1/pMB1/pBR322/pUC origin of replication
