[The description below was written by a language model from this plasmid's Addgene catalogue record and pLannotate feature annotations shown in this document.]
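Description:
pAAV-EF1α-Flex/3'USS-hM4D/2A/GFP(ATG mut) is an AAV transfer plasmid of about 8.4 kb built on the pAAV-MCS backbone, intended for producing recombinant AAV that expresses a chemogenetic receptor only in Cre-positive cells. It is maintained in E. coli through a high-copy ColE1/pUC-type origin with ampicillin selection (AmpR), and it also carries an f1 origin. The expression cassette is flanked by AAV2 inverted terminal repeats, which direct packaging of the intervening DNA. The annotation detects the right ITR in full and the left one only as short fragments.

Within the ITRs, the human EF-1α promoter is followed by a flip-excision (FLEx) switch. A loxP and a lox2272 site lie upstream, separated by only a short β-globin intron-derived fragment, and an oppositely oriented loxP and lox2272 pair lies downstream. Between them, the insert is placed in the antisense orientation. It encodes hM4D, annotated as human CHRM4 (muscarinic M4 receptor), joined by a Thosea asigna virus 2A peptide to EGFP, so receptor and reporter are made as separate proteins from one transcript. Cre inverts the cassette into the sense orientation and then excises a lox site, locking it in place.

The downstream loxP and lox2272 sites are separated by roughly 700 bp annotated as a TurboFP635 fragment, which appears to be the 3' unilateral spacer sequence (USS) named in the title. The record credits this design with markedly reduced leak expression without Cre. "ATG mut" suggests a start-codon alteration, but the catalogue fields give no details. A WPRE and the hGH polyadenylation signal complete the transcription unit.
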