Addgene plasmid #197892: pAAV-EF1α-Flex/3'USS-hM4D/2A/GFP(ATG mut)
Purpose: Can be used to generate AAV virus that will express hM4D/2A/GFP in the presence of Cre and the leakage expression is significantly reduced without Cre
Depositing lab: Kazuto Kobayashi. Depositing organization: Fukushima Medical University. Publication: Highly selective transgene expression through the flip-excision switch system by using a unilateral spacer sequence. Matsushita N, Kato S, Nishizawa K, Sugawara M, Takeuchi K, Miyasaka Y, Mashimo T, Kobayashi K. Cell Rep Methods. 2023 Jan 18;3(2):100393. doi: 10.1016/j.crmeth.2022.100393. eCollection 2023 Feb 27. PubMed 36936079.
Backbone
  Vector backbone: pAAV-MCS
  Total vector size (bp): 8415
  Vector type: AAV
Growth in bacteria
  Bacterial resistance: Ampicillin, 100 μg/mL
  Growth temperature: 37°C
  Growth strain: NEB Stable
  Growth instructions: Stbl3 and DH5alpha are also suitable growth strains.
  Copy number: High Copy
Gene/Insert
  Gene/Insert name: hM4D/2A/GFP
  Species: Homo sapiens/Thosea asigna virus/Aequorea victoria
  Insert size (bp): 2220
  Mutation: N/A
  Promoter: EF1a
  Cloning method: Gibson Cloning
  Sequencing primers: 5′ atggagtttccccacactga; 3′ cagcgtatccacatagcg
Terms and licenses: Academic/Nonprofit Terms; Industry Terms: Not Available to Industry
How to cite: pAAV-EF1α-Flex/3'USS-hM4D/2A/GFP(ATG mut) was a gift from Kazuto Kobayashi (Addgene plasmid # 197892 ; http://n2t.net/addgene:197892 ; RRID:Addgene_197892)
